Addgene plasmid #140460: CAG-iRFP
Purpose: Encodes iRFP driven by the CAG promoter
Depositing lab: Mark Emerson. Depositing organization: The City University of New York (CUNY) on behalf of City College of New York. Publication: Fate-restricted retinal progenitor cells adopt a molecular profile and spatial position distinct from multipotent progenitor cells. Buenaventura DF, Ghinia-Tegla MG, Emerson MM. Dev Biol. 2018 Nov 1;443(1):35-49. doi: 10.1016/j.ydbio.2018.06.023. Epub 2018 Aug 24. PubMed 30145104.
Backbone
  Vector backbone: Stagia3
  Backbone size w/o insert (bp): 6602
  Total vector size (bp): 8529
  Vector type: Mammalian Expression ; Chicken Expression
Growth in bacteria
  Bacterial resistance: Ampicillin, 100 μg/mL
  Growth temperature: 37°C
  Growth strain: DH5alpha
  Copy number: Unknown
Gene/Insert 1
  Gene/Insert name: CAG promoter
  Insert size (bp): 1701
  Cloning method: Restriction Enzyme; 5′ cloning site SalI (not destroyed); 3′ cloning site EcorI (not destroyed)
  Sequencing primers: 5′ GTTCCGCGCACATTTCCCCG
Gene/Insert 2
  Gene/Insert name: iRFP670
  Insert size (bp): 936
  Cloning method: Restriction Enzyme; 5′ cloning site AgeI (not destroyed); 3′ cloning site BsrgI (not destroyed)
  Sequencing primers: 5′ CTGCTAACCATGTTCATGCC
Resource information
  A portion of this plasmid was derived from a plasmid made by: CAG from Addgene plasmid #14757 ; iRFP670 from Addgene plasmid #45457
Terms and licenses: Academic/Nonprofit Terms; Industry Terms: Not Available to Industry
Depositor comments: The depositor notes that this plasmid contains a ~20bp deletion near the start of the IRES sequence, which may impact IRES function, but was not of concern for this particular study.
How to cite: CAG-iRFP was a gift from Mark Emerson (Addgene plasmid # 140460 ; http://n2t.net/addgene:140460 ; RRID:Addgene_140460)
