[The description below was written by a language model from this plasmid's Addgene catalogue record and pLannotate feature annotations shown in this document.]
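Description:
CAG-iRFP is a mammalian and chicken expression plasmid built on the Stagia3 backbone, in which the near-infrared fluorescent protein iRFP670 is placed under the strong, broadly active CAG promoter. It is maintained in E. coli through a high-copy ColE1/pUC-type origin and selected with ampicillin via the β-lactamase gene and its own promoter. The catalogue lists a total size of about 8.5 kb, which agrees closely with the sequenced record. The backbone also carries remnants of lac regulatory sequence and an SV40 origin with an adjacent SV40 polyadenylation signal.

The expression unit begins with a synthetic poly(A) signal and an RNA polymerase II pause site, which insulate the cassette from read-through transcription arising in the backbone. These are followed by the three CAG components: the CMV immediate early enhancer, the chicken β-actin promoter, and a chimeric β-actin/β-globin intron. The iRFP670 coding sequence, engineered from a bacterial phytochrome and emitting near 670 nm, sits immediately downstream. It is followed by an EMCV IRES and a placental alkaline phosphatase coding region (annotated as a SEAP fragment), and the transcript ends at a rabbit β-globin poly(A) signal. In principle this bicistronic arrangement gives a second, enzymatic reporter from the same transcript. However, the depositor notes a roughly 20 bp deletion near the start of the IRES that may impair its function, so phosphatase expression should not be assumed.

The associated publication concerns retinal progenitor cells. That context and the constitutive promoter suggest a role as a ubiquitous far-red marker of transfected cells, spectrally separable from green and red reporters, although the record itself states only that the plasmid encodes CAG-driven iRFP.
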