Features (pLannotate 1.2.2; 22 found; start..end, strand, type, name):
     47..95      +  polyA_signal   poly(A) signal: synthetic polyadenylation signal
    109..200     +  misc_feature   pause site: RNA polymerase II transcriptional pause signal from the human α2 globin gene
    211..590     +  enhancer       CMV enhancer: human cytomegalovirus immediate early enhancer
    592..867     +  promoter       chicken β-actin promoter: No description available
    868..1884    +  intron         chimeric intron: chimera between introns from chicken β-actin and rabbit β-globin
   1882..1938    +  CDS            HBB (fragment): HBB_LEPEU - Experimental evidence at protein level: Swiss-Prot protein existence level 1. Involved in oxygen transport from the lung to the various peripheral tissues. From Lepus europaeus (European hare).
   2023..2958    +  CDS            iRFP670: near-infrared fluorescent protein with an emission peak at 670 nm, engineered from a bacterial phytochrome (Shcherbakova and Verkhusha, 2013) derived from Rhodopseudomonas palustris RpBphP6
   3087..3549    +  misc_feature   IRES: internal ribosome entry site (IRES) of the encephalomyocarditis virus (EMCV)
   3562..5062    +  CDS            SEAP (fragment): secreted alkaline phosphatase from human placenta The natural enzyme has a C-terminal transmembrane sequence that is replaced by a GPI anchor.
   5480..5551    +  CDS            HBB (fragment): HBB_PONPY - Experimental evidence at transcript level: Swiss-Prot protein existence level 2. Involved in oxygen transport from the lung to the various peripheral tissues. From Pongo pygmaeus (Bornean orangutan).
   5622..5677    +  polyA_signal   β-globin poly(A) signal: rabbit β-globin polyadenylation signal (Gil and Proudfoot, 1987)
   6062..6078    -  protein_bind   lac operator: The lac repressor binds to the lac operator to inhibit transcription in E. coli. This inhibition can be relieved by adding lactose or isopropyl-β-D-thiogalactopyranoside (IPTG). lac repressor encoded by lacI
   6086..6116    -  promoter       lac promoter: promoter for the E. coli lac operon
   6131..6152    -  protein_bind   CAP binding site: CAP binding activates transcription in the presence of cAMP. E. coli catabolite activator protein
   6165..6204    -  CDS            lacI (fragment): lac repressor; lacI; The lac repressor binds to the lac operator to inhibit transcription in E. coli. This inhibition can be relieved by adding lactose or isopropyl-β-D-thiogalactopyranoside (IPTG).
   6211..6233    +  promoter       SV40 promoter (fragment): SV40 enhancer and early promoter
   6257..6392    +  rep_origin     SV40 ori: SV40 origin of replication
   6412..6546    +  polyA_signal   SV40 poly(A) signal: SV40 polyadenylation signal
   6548..6602    -  CDS            lacI (fragment): lac repressor; lacI; The lac repressor binds to the lac operator to inhibit transcription in E. coli. This inhibition can be relieved by adding lactose or isopropyl-β-D-thiogalactopyranoside (IPTG).
   6785..7373    -  rep_origin     ori: high-copy-number ColE1/pMB1/pBR322/pUC origin of replication
   7544..8404    -  CDS            AmpR: β-lactamase; bla; confers resistance to ampicillin, carbenicillin, and related antibiotics
   8405..8509    -  promoter       AmpR promoter: bla
>Addgene plasmid #140460 | CAG-iRFP | addgene full sequence | sequence record 491440 | Addgene NGS Result
GGTCGAGAAGTAATATTAAGGTACGGGAGGTACTTGGAGCGGCCGCAATAAAATATCTTTATTTTCATTA
CATCTGTGTGTTGGTTTTTTGTGTGAATCGATAGTACTAACATACGCTCTCCATCAAAACAAAACGAAAC
AAAACAAACTAGCAAAATAGGCTGTCCCCAGTGCAAGTGCAGGTGCCAGAACATTTCTCTATCGATAGTC
GACATTGATTATTGACTAGTTATTAATAGTAATCAATTACGGGGTCATTAGTTCATAGCCCATATATGGA
GTTCCGCGTTACATAACTTACGGTAAATGGCCCGCCTGGCTGACCGCCCAACGACCCCCGCCCATTGACG
TCAATAATGACGTATGTTCCCATAGTAACGCCAATAGGGACTTTCCATTGACGTCAATGGGTGGAGTATT
TACGGTAAACTGCCCACTTGGCAGTACATCAAGTGTATCATATGCCAAGTACGCCCCCTATTGACGTCAA
TGACGGTAAATGGCCCGCCTGGCATTATGCCCAGTACATGACCTTATGGGACTTTCCTACTTGGCAGTAC
ATCTACGTATTAGTCATCGCTATTACCATGGTCGAGGTGAGCCCCACGTTCTGCTTCACTCTCCCCATCT
CCCCCCCCTCCCCACCCCCAATTTTGTATTTATTTATTTTTTAATTATTTTGTGCAGCGATGGGGGCGGG
GGGGGGGGGGGSGCGCGCCAGGCGGGGCGGGGCGGGGCGAGGGGCGGGGCGGGGCGAGGCGGAGAGGTGC
GGCGGCAGCCAATCAGAGCGGCGCGCTCCGAAAGTTTCCTTTTATGGCGAGGCGGCGGCGGCGGCGGCCC
TATAAAAAGCGAAGCGCGCGGCGGGCGGGAGTCGCTGCGCGCTGCCTTCGCCCCGTGCCCCGCTCCGCCG
CCGCCTCGCGCCGCCCGCCCCGGCTCTGACTGACCGCGTTACTCCCACAGGTGAGCGGGCGGGACGGCCC
TTCTCCTCCGGGCTGTAATTAGCGCTTGGTTTAATGACGGCTTGTTTCTTTTCTGTGGCTGCGTGAAAGC
CTTGAGGGGCTCCGGGAGGGCCCTTTGTGCGGGGGGAGCGGCTCGGGGGGTGCGTGCGTGTGTGTGTGCG
TGGGGAGCGCCGCGTGCGGCTCCGCGCTGCCCGGCGGCTGTGAGCGCTGCGGGCGCGGCGCGGGGCTTTG
TGCGCTCCGCAGTGTGCGCGAGGGGAGCGCGGCCGGGGGCGGTGCCCCGCGGTGCGGGGGGGGCTGCGAG
GGGAACAAAGGCTGCGTGCGGGGTGTGTGCGTGGGGGGGTGAGCAGGGGGTGTGGGCGCGTCGGTCGGGC
TGCAACCCCCCCTGCACCCCCCTCCCCGAGTTGCTGAGCACGGCCCGGCTTCGGGTGCGGGGCTCCGTAC
GGGGCGTGGCGCGGGGCTCGCCGTGCCGGGCGGGGGGTGGCGGCAGGTGGGGGTGCCGGGCGGGGCGGGG
CCGCCTCGGGCCGGGGAGGGCTCGGGGGAGGGGCGCGGCGGCCCCCGGAGCGCCGGCGGCTGTCGAGGCG
CGGCGAGCCGCAGCCATTGCCTTTTATGGTAATCGTGCGAGAGGGCGCAGGGACTTCCTTTGTCCCAAAT
CTGTGCGGAGCCGAAATCTGGGAGGCGCCGCCGCACCCCCTCTAGCGGGCGCGGGGCGAAGCGGTGCGGC
GCCGGCAGGAAGGAAATGGGCGGGGAGGGCCTTCGTGCGTCGCCGCGCCGCCGTCCCCTTCTCCCTCTCC
AGCCTCGGGGCTGTCCGCGGGGGGACGGCTGCCTTCGGGGGGGACGGGGCAGGGCGGGGTTCGGCTTCTG
GCGTGTGACCGGCGGCTCTAGAGCCTCTGCTAACCATGTTCATGCCTTCTTCTTTTTCCTACAGCTCCTG
GGCAACGTGCTGGTTATTGTGCTGTCTCATCATTTTGGCAAAGAATTCTATATAATGGAAGCTTGACCGG
AGCCGTTAGTTGCCCGTCGGACGCGATTTGCGAGGCGCTTTATGCGCGCACCGGTCGCCACCATGGCGCG
TAAGGTCGATCTCACCTCCTGCGATCGCGAGCCGATCCACATCCCCGGCAGCATTCAGCCGTGCGGCTGC
CTGCTAGCCTGCGACGCGCAGGCGGTGCGGATCACGCGCATTACGGAAAATGCCGGCGCGTTCTTTGGAC
GCGAAACTCCGCGGGTCGGTGAGCTACTCGCCGATTACTTCGGCGAGACCGAAGCCCATGCGCTGCGCAA
CGCACTGGCGCAGTCCTCCGATCCAAAGCGACCGGCGCTGATCTTCGGTTGGCGCGACGGCCTGACCGGC
CGCACCTTCGACATCTCACTGCATCGCCATGACGGTACATCGATCATCGAGTTCGAGCCTGCGGCGGCCG
AACAGGCCGACAATCCGCTGCGGCTGACGCGGCAGATCATCGCGCGCACCAAAGAACTGAAGTCGCTCGA
AGAGATGGCCGCACGGGTGCCGCGCTATCTGCAGGCGATGCTCGGCTATCACCGCGTGATGTTGTACCGC
TTCGCGGACGACGGCTCCGGGATGGTGATCGGCGAGGCGAAGCGCAGCGACCTCGAGAGCTTTCTCGGTC
AGCACTTTCCGGCGTCGCTGGTCCCGCAGCAGGCGCGGCTACTGTACTTGAAGAACGCGATCCGCGTGGT
CTCGGATTCGCGCGGCATCAGCAGCCGGATCGTGCCCGAGCACGACGCCTCCGGCGCCGCGCTCGATCTG
TCGTTCGCGCACCTGCGCAGCATCTCGCCCTGCCATCTCGAATTTCTGCGGAACATGGGCGTCAGCGCCT
CGATGTCGCTGTCGATCATCATTGACGGCACGCTATGGGGATTGATCATCTGTCATCATTACGAGCCGCG
TGCCGTGCCGATGGCGCAGCGCGTCGCGGCCGAAATGTTCGCCGACTTCTTATCGCTGCACTTCACCGCC
GCCCACCACCAACGCTAATGTACAAGTAAAGCGGCCAATTCCGCCCCCCCCCCCCCTAACGTTACTGGCC
GAAGCCGCTTGGAATAAGGCCGGTGTGCGTTTGTCTATATGTTATTTTCCACCATATTGCCGTCTTTTGG
CAATGTGAGGGCCCGGAAACCTGGCCCTGTCTTCTTGACGAGCATTCCTAGGGGTCTTTCCCCTCTCGCC
AAAGGAATGCAAGGTCTGTTGAATGTCGTGAAGGAAGCAGTTCCTCTGGAAGCTTCTTGAAGACAAACAA
CGTCTGTAGCGACCCTTTGCAGGCAGCGGAACCCCCCACCTGGCGACAGGTGCCTCTGCGGCCAAAAGCC
ACGTGTATAAGATACACCTGCAAAGGCGGCACAACCCCAGTGCCACGTTGTGAGTTGGATAGTTGTGGAA
AGAGTCAAATGGCTCTCCTCAAGCGTATTCAACAAGGGGCTGAAGGATGCCCAGAAGGTACCCCATTGTA
TGGGATCTGATCTGGGGCCTCGGTGCACATGCTTTACATGTGTTTAGTCGAGGTTAAAAAAACGTCTAGG
CCCCCCGAACCACGGGGACGTGGTTTTCCTTTGAAAAACACGATGATAATATGGGGTCGAGGCTGCTGCT
GCTGCTGCTGCTGGGCCTGAGGCTACAGCTCTCCCTGGGCATCATCCCAGTTGAGGAGGAGAACCCGGAC
TTCTGGAACCGCGAGGCAGCCGAGGCCCTGGGTGCCGCCAAGAAGCTGCAGCCTGCACAGACAGCCGCCA
AGAACCTCATCATCTTCCTGGGCGATGGGATGGGGGTGTCTACGGTGACAGCTGCCAGGATCCTAAAAGG
GCAGAAGAAGGACAAACTGGGGCCTGAGATACCCCTGGCCATGGACCGCTTCCCATATGTGGCTCTGTCC
AAGACATACAATGTAGACAAACATGTGCCAGACAGTGGAGCCACAGCCACGGCCTACCTGTGCGGGGTCA
AGGGCAACTTCCAGACCATTGGCTTGAGTGCAGCCGCCCGCTTTAACCAGTGCAACACGACACGCGGCAA
CGAGGTCATCTCCGTGATGAATCGGGCCAAGAAAGCAGGGAAGTCAGTGGGAGTGGTAACCACCACACGA
GTGCAGCACGCCTCGCCAGCCGGCACCTACGCCCACACGGTGAACCGCAACTGGTACTCGGACGCCGACG
TGCCTGCCTCGGCCCGCCAGGAGGGGTGCCAGGACATCGCTACGCAGCTCATCTCCAACATGGACATTGA
CGTGATCCTAGGTGGAGGCCGAAAGTACATGTTTCGCATGGGAACCCCAGACCCTGAGTACCCAGATGAC
TACAGCCAAGGTGGGACCAGGCTGGACGGGAAGAATCTGGTGCAGGAATGGCTGGCGAAGCGCCAGGGTG
CCCGGTATGTGTGGAACCGCACTGAGCTCATGCAGGCTTCCCTGGACCCGTCTGTGACCCATCTCATGGG
TCTCTTTGAGCCTGGAGACATGAAATACGAGATCCACCGAGACTCCACACTGGACCCCTCCCTGATGGAG
ATGACAGAGGCTGCCCTGCGCCTGCTGAGCAGGAACCCCCGCGGCTTCTTCCTCTTCGTGGAGGGTGGTC
GCATCGACCATGGTCATCATGAAAGCAGGGCTTACCGGGCACTGACTGAGACGATCATGTTCGACGACGC
CATTGAGAGGGCGGGCCAGCTCACCAGCGAGGAGGACACGCTGAGCCTCGTCACTGCCGACCACTCCCAC
GTCTTCTCCTTCGGAGGCTACCCCCTGCGAGGGAGCTCCATCTTCGGGCTGGCCCCTGGCAAGGCCCGGG
ACAGGAAGGCCTACACGGTCCTCCTATACGGAAACGGTCCAGGCTATGTGCTCAAGGACGGCGCCCGGCC
GGATGTTACCGAGAGCGAGAGCGGGAGCCCCGAGTATCGGCAGCAGTCAGCAGTGCCCCTGGACGAAGAG
ACCCACGCAGGCGAGGACGTGGCGGTGTTCGCGCGCGGCCCGCAGGCGCACCTGGTTCACGGCGTGCAGG
AGCAGACCTTCATAGCGCACGTCATGGCCTTCGCCGCCTGCCTGGAGCCCTACACCGCCTGCGACCTGGC
GCCCCCCGCCGGCACCACCGACGCCGCGCACCCGGGGCGGTCCGTGGTCCCCGCGTTGCTTCCTCTGCTG
GCCGGGACCCTGCTGCTGCTGGAGACGGCCACTGCTCCCTGAGTGTCCCGTCCCTGGGGCTCCTGCTTCC
CCATCCCGGAGTTCTCCTGCTCCCCACCTCCTGTCGTCCTGCCTGGCCTCCAGCCCGAGTCGTCATCCCC
GGAGTCCCTATACAGAGGTCCTGCCATGGAACCTTCCCCTCCCCGTGCGCTCTGGGGACTGAGCCCATGA
CACCAAACCTGCCCCTTGGCTGCTCTCGGACTCCCTACCCCAACCCCAGGGACTGCAGGTTGTGCCCTGT
GGCTGCCTGCACCCCAGGAAAGGAGGGGGCTCAGGCCATCCAGCCACCACCTACAGCCCAGTGGGGTCGA
GGATATCGCGGCCGGCCGCACTCCTCAGGTGCAGGCTGCCTATCAGAAGGTGGTGGCTGGTGTGGCCAAT
GCCCTGGCTCACAAATACCACTGAGATCTTTTTCCCTCTGCCAAAAATTATGGGGACATCATGAAGCCCC
TTGAGCATCTGACTTCTGGCTAATAAAGGAAATTTATTTTCATTGCAATAGTGTGTTGGAATTTTTTGTG
TCTCTCACTCGGAAGGACATATGGGAGGGCAAATCATTTAAAACATCAGAATGAGTATTTGGTTTAGAGT
TTGGCAACATATGCCCATATGCTGGCTGCCATGAACAAAGGTTGGCTATAAAGAGGTCATCAGTATATGA
AACAGCCCCCTGCTGTCCATTCCTTATTCCATAGAAAAGCCTTGACTTGAGGTTAGATTTTTTTTATATT
TTGTTTTGTGTTATTTTTTTCTTTAACATCCCTAAAATTTTCCTTACATGTTTTACTAGCCAGATTTTTC
CTCCTCTCCTGACTACTCCCAGTCATAGCTGTCCCTCTTCTCTTATGGAGATCCCTCGACCTGCAGCCCA
AGCTTGGCGTAATCATGGTCATAGCTGTTTCCTGTGTGAAATTGTTATCCGCTCACAATTCCACACAACA
TACGAGCCGGAAGCATAAAGTGTAAAGCCTGGGGTGCCTAATGAGTGAGCTAACTCACATTAATTGCGTT
GCGCTCACTGCCCGCTTTCCAGTCGGGAAACCTGTCGTGCCAGCGGATCCGCATCTCAATTAGTCAGCAA
CCATAGTCCCGCCCCTAACTCCGCCCATCCCGCCCCTAACTCCGCCCAGTTCCGCCCATTCTCCGCCCCA
TGGCTGACTAATTTTTTTTATTTATGCAGAGGCCGAGGCCGCCTCGGCCTCTGAGCTATTCCAGAAGTAG
TGAGGAGGCTTTTTTGGAGGCCTAGGCTTTTGCAAAAAGCTAACTTGTTTATTGCAGCTTATAATGGTTA
CAAATAAAGCAATAGCATCACAAATTTCACAAATAAAGCATTTTTTTCACTGCATTCTAGTTGTGGTTTG
TCCAAACTCATCAATGTATCTTATCATGTCTGGATCCGCTGCATTAATGAATCGGCCAACGCGCGGGGAG
AGGCGGTTTGCGTATTGGGCGCTCTTCCGCTTCCTCGCTCACTGACTCGCTGCGCTCGGTCGTTCGGCTG
CGGCGAGCGGTATCAGCTCACTCAAAGGCGGTAATACGGTTATCCACAGAATCAGGGGATAACGCAGGAA
AGAACATGTGAGCAAAAGGCCAGCAAAAGGCCAGGAACCGTAAAAAGGCCGCGTTGCTGGCGTTTTTCCA
TAGGCTCCGCCCCCCTGACGAGCATCACAAAAATCGACGCTCAAGTCAGAGGTGGCGAAACCCGACAGGA
CTATAAAGATACCAGGCGTTTCCCCCTGGAAGCTCCCTCGTGCGCTCTCCTGTTCCGACCCTGCCGCTTA
CCGGATACCTGTCCGCCTTTCTCCCTTCGGGAAGCGTGGCGCTTTCTCATAGCTCACGCTGTAGGTATCT
CAGTTCGGTGTAGGTCGTTCGCTCCAAGCTGGGCTGTGTGCACGAACCCCCCGTTCAGCCCGACCGCTGC
GCCTTATCCGGTAACTATCGTCTTGAGTCCAACCCGGTAAGACACGACTTATCGCCACTGGCAGCAGCCA
CTGGTAACAGGATTAGCAGAGCGAGGTATGTAGGCGGTGCTACAGAGTTCTTGAAGTGGTGGCCTAACTA
CGGCTACACTAGAAGAACAGTATTTGGTATCTGCGCTCTGCTGAAGCCAGTTACCTTCGGAAAAAGAGTT
GGTAGCTCTTGATCCGGCAAACAAACCACCGCTGGTAGCGGTGGTTTTTTTGTTTGCAAGCAGCAGATTA
CGCGCAGAAAAAAAGGATCTCAAGAAGATCCTTTGATCTTTTCTACGGGGTCTGACGCTCAGTGGAACGA
AAACTCACGTTAAGGGATTTTGGTCATGAGATTATCAAAAAGGATCTTCACCTAGATCCTTTTAAATTAA
AAATGAAGTTTTAAATCAATCTAAAGTATATATGAGTAAACTTGGTCTGACAGTTACCAATGCTTAATCA
GTGAGGCACCTATCTCAGCGATCTGTCTATTTCGTTCATCCATAGTTGCCTGACTCCCCGTCGTGTAGAT
AACTACGATACGGGAGGGCTTACCATCTGGCCCCAGTGCTGCAATGATACCGCGAGACCCACGCTCACCG
GCTCCAGATTTATCAGCAATAAACCAGCCAGCCGGAAGGGCCGAGCGCAGAAGTGGTCCTGCAACTTTAT
CCGCCTCCATCCAGTCTATTAATTGTTGCCGGGAAGCTAGAGTAAGTAGTTCGCCAGTTAATAGTTTGCG
CAACGTTGTTGCCATTGCTACAGGCATCGTGGTGTCACGCTCGTCGTTTGGTATGGCTTCATTCAGCTCC
GGTTCCCAACGATCAAGGCGAGTTACATGATCCCCCATGTTGTGCAAAAAAGCGGTTAGCTCCTTCGGTC
CTCCGATCGTTGTCAGAAGTAAGTTGGCCGCAGTGTTATCACTCATGGTTATGGCAGCACTGCATAATTC
TCTTACTGTCATGCCATCCGTAAGATGCTTTTCTGTGACTGGTGAGTACTCAACCAAGTCATTCTGAGAA
TAGTGTATGCGGCGACCGAGTTGCTCTTGCCCGGCGTCAATACGGGATAATACCGCGCCACATAGCAGAA
CTTTAAAAGTGCTCATCATTGGAAAACGTTCTTCGGGGCGAAAACTCTCAAGGATCTTACCGCTGTTGAG
ATCCAGTTCGATGTAACCCACTCGTGCACCCAACTGATCTTCAGCATCTTTTACTTTCACCAGCGTTTCT
GGGTGAGCAAAAACAGGAAGGCAAAATGCCGCAAAAAAGGGAATAAGGGCGACACGGAAATGTTGAATAC
TCATACTCTTCCTTTTTCAATATTATTGAAGCATTTATCAGGGTTATTGTCTCATGAGCGGATACATATT
TGAATGTATTTAGAAAAATAAACAAATAGGGGTTCCGCGCACATTTCCCCGAAAAGTGCCACCTG
